>Addgene plasmid #37331 | p11L2w | depositor full sequence | sequence record 46948 | p11L2w sequence 5974 bps
CCGCTACCGGACTCAGATCTCGAGCTCAAGCTTGCAAAGATGGATAAAGTTTTAAACAGAGAGGAATCTT
TGCAGCTAATGGACCTTGTAGGTCTTGAAAGGAGTGGGAATTGGCTCCGGTGCCCGTCAGTGGGCAGAGC
GCACATCGCCCACAGTCCCCGAGAAGTTGGGGGGAGGGGTCGGCAATTGAACCGGTGCCTAGAGAAGGTG
GCGCGGGGTAAACTGGGAAAGTGATGTCGTGTACTGGCTCCGCCTTTTTCCCGAGGGTGGGGGAGAACCG
TATATAAGTGCAGTAGTCGCCGTGAACGTTCTTTTTCGCAACGGGTTTGCCGCCAGAACACAGGTAAGTG
CCGTGTGTGGTTCCCGCGGGCCTGGCCTCTTTACGGGTTATGGCCCTTGCGTGCCTTGAATTACTTCCAC
CTGGCTGCAGTACGTGATTCTTGATCCCGAGCTTCGGGTTGGAAGTGGGTGGGAGAGTTCGAGGCCTTGC
GCTTAAGGAGCCCCTTCGCCTCGTGCTTGAGTTGAGGCCTGGCCTGGGCGCTGGGGCCGCCGCGTGCGAA
TCTGGTGGCACCTTCGCGCCTGTCTCGCTGCTTTCGATAAGTCTCTAGCCATTTAAAATTTTTGATGACC
TGCTGCGACGCTTTTTTTCTGGCAAGATAGTCTTGTAAATGCGGGCCAAGATCTGCACACTGGTATTTCG
GTTTTTGGGGCCGCGGGCGGCGACGGGGCCCGTGCGTCCCAGCGCACATGTTCGGCGAGGCGGGGCCTGC
GAGCGCGGCCACCGAGAATCGGACGGGGGTAGTCTCAAGCTGGCCGGCCTGCTCTGGTGCCTGGCCTCGC
GCCGCCGTGTATCGCCCCGCCCTGGGCGGCAAGGCTGGCCCGGTCGGCACCAGTTGCGTGAGCGGAAAGA
TGGCCGCTTCCCGGCCCTGCTGCAGGGAGCTCAAAATGGAGGACGCGGCGCTCGGGAGAGCGGGCGGGTG
AGTCACCCACACAAAGGAAAAGGGCCTTTCCGTCCTCAGCCGTCGCTTCATGTGACTCCACGGAGTACCG
GGCGCCGTCCAGGCACCTCGATTAGTTCTCGAGCTTTTGGAGTACGTCGTCTTTAGGTTGGGGGGAGGGG
TTTTATGCGATGGAGTTTCCCCACACTGAGTGGGTGGAGACTGAAGTTAGGCCAGCTTGGCACTTGATGT
AATTCTCCTTGGAATTTGCCCTTTTTGAGTTTGGATCTTGGTTCATTCTCAAGCCTCAGACAGTGGTTCA
AAGTTTTTTTCTTCCATTTCAGGTGTCGTGAGGAATTCTCTAGAGATCCCTCGACCTCGAGATCCATCCT
GTACGGAAGTGTTACTTCTGCTCTAAAAGCTGCGGAATTGTACCCGCGGCCGCTCTAGATGAAGCCCAGA
GCCCGGCGGAGAAAGCGGGCCAGCGCCACCCAGCTGTACCAGACCTGCAAGGCCACCGGCACCTGCCCCC
CTGACGTGATCCCCAAGGTGGAGCACACCACCATCGCCGACCAGATCCTGAAGTGGGGCAGCCTGGGCGT
GTTCTTCGGCGGCCTGGGCATCGGCACCGGCGCCGGCAGCGGCGGCCGGGCCGGCTACATCCCCCTGGGC
AGCAGCCCTAAGCCCGCCATCACCGGGGGCCCTGCCGCCAGACCCCCCGTGCTGGTGGAGCCTGTGGCCC
CCAGCGACCCCAGCATCGTGAGTCTGATCGAGGAGAGCGCCATCATCAACGCCGGCGCCCCTGAGGTGGT
GCCTCCTACCCAGGGCGGCTTCACCATCACCAGCAGCGAGAGCACCACCCCTGCCATCCTGGACGTGAGC
GTGACCAACCACACCACCACCAGCGTGTTCCAGAACCCCCTGTTCACCGAGCCTAGCGTGATCCAGCCCC
AGCCTCCCGTGGAGGCCAGCGGCCACATCCTGATCAGCGCCCCTACCATCACCAGCCAGCACGTGGAGGA
CATCCCCCTGGACACCTTCGTGGTGAGCAGCAGCGACAGCGGCCCCACCAGCAGCACCCCTCTGCCCCGG
GCCTTCCCCAGACCTCGGGTGGGCCTGTACAGCAGAGCCCTGCAGCAGGTGCAGGTGACCGACCCCGCCT
TCCTGAGCACCCCCCAGCGGCTGGTGACCTACGACAACCCTGTGTACGAGGGCGAGGACGTGAGCCTGCA
GTTCACCCACGAGAGCATCCACAACGCCCCCGACGAGGCCTTCATGGATATCATCAGACTGCACCGGCCC
GCCATCACCAGCAGACGGGGCCTGGTGCGCTTCAGCAGAATCGGCCAGCGGGGCAGCATGTACACCCGGA
GCGGCCAGCACATCGGCGCCAGAATTCACTACTTCCAGGACATCAGCCCTGTGACCCAGGCCGCCGAGGA
GATCGAGCTGCACCCCCTGGTGGCCGCCGAGAACGACACCTTCGACATCTACGCCGAGCCCTTCGACCCT
ATCCCCGACCCCGTGCAGCACAGCGTGACCCAGAGCTACCTGACCAGCACCCCTAACACCCTGAGCCAGA
GCTGGGGCAACACCACCGTGCCCCTGAGCATCCCCAGCGACTGGTTCGTGCAGAGCGGCCCCGACATCAC
CTTCCCTACCGCTAGCATGGGCACCCCCTTCAGCCCCGTGACCCCTGCCCTGCCCACCGGCCCCGTGTTC
ATCACCGGCAGCGACTTCTACCTGCACCCTACCTGGTACTTCGCCCGGCGGAGACGGAAGCGGATCCCCC
TGTTCTTCACCGACGTGGCCGCCTAAGCTTATCGATACCGTCGATATCAAGCTTATCGATAATCAACCTC
TGGATTACAAAATTTGTGAAAGATTGACTGGTATTCTTAACTATGTTGCTCCTTTTACGCTATGTGGATA
CGCTGCTTTAATGCCTTTGTATCATGCTATTGCTTCCCGTATGGCTTTCATTTTCTCCTCCTTGTATAAA
TCCTGGTTGCTGTCTCTTTATGAGGAGTTGTGGCCCGTTGTCAGGCAACGTGGCGTGGTGTGCACTGTGT
TTGCTGACGCAACCCCCACTGGTTGGGGCATTGCCACCACCTGTCAGCTCCTTTCCGGGACTTTCGCTTT
CCCCCTCCCTATTGCCACGGCGGAACTCATCGCCGCCTGCCTTGCCCGCTGCTGGACAGGGGCTCGGCTG
TTGGGCACTGACAATTCCGTGGTGTTGTCGGGGAAATCATCGTCCTTTCCTTGGCTGCTCGCCTGTGTTG
CCACCTGGATTCTGCGCGGGACGTCCTTCTGCTACGTCCCTTCGGCCCTCAATCCAGCGGACCTTCCTTC
CCGCGGCCTGCTGCCGGCTCTGCGGCCTCTTCCGCGTCTTCGCCTTCGCCCTCAGACGAGTCGGATCTCC
CTTTGGGCCGCCTCCCCGCATCGATACCGTCGGCCGCTTCCCTTTAGTGAGGGTTAATGCTTCGAGCAGA
CATGATAAGATACATTGATGAGTTTGGACAAACCACAACTAGAATGCAGTGAAAAAAATGCTTTATTTGT
GAAATTTGTGATGCTATTGCTTTATTTGTAACCATTATAAGCTGCAATAAACAAGTTAACAACAACAATT
GCATTCATTTTATGTTTCAGGTTCAGGGGGAGGTGTGGGAGGTTTTTTAAAGCAAGTAAAACCTCTACAA
ATGTGGTATGGAATTCTTAATTAACTAGCCATGACCAAAATCCCTTAACGTGAGTTTTCGTTCCACTGAG
CGTCAGACCCCGTAGAAAAGATCAAAGGATCTTCTTGAGATCCTTTTTTTCTGCGCGTAATCTGCTGCTT
GCAAACAAAAAAACCACCGCTACCAGCGGTGGTTTGTTTGCCGGATCAAGAGCTACCAACTCTTTTTCCG
AAGGTAACTGGCTTCAGCAGAGCGCAGATACCAAATACTGTTCTTCTAGTGTAGCCGTAGTTAGGCCACC
ACTTCAAGAACTCTGTAGCACCGCCTACATACCTCGCTCTGCTAATCCTGTTACCAGTGGCTGCTGCCAG
TGGCGATAAGTCGTGTCTTACCGGGTTGGACTCAAGACGATAGTTACCGGATAAGGCGCAGCGGTCGGGC
TGAACGGGGGGTTCGTGCACACAGCCCAGCTTGGAGCGAACGACCTACACCGAACTGAGATACCTACAGC
GTGAGCTATGAGAAAGCGCCACGCTTCCCGAAGGGAGAAAGGCGGACAGGTATCCGGTAAGCGGCAGGGT
CGGAACAGGAGAGCGCACGAGGGAGCTTCCAGGGGGAAACGCCTGGTATCTTTATAGTCCTGTCGGGTTT
CGCCACCTCTGACTTGAGCGTCGATTTTTGTGATGCTCGTCAGGGGGGCGGAGCCTATGGAAAAACGCCA
GCAACGCGGCCTTTTTACGGTTCCTGGCCTTTTGCTGGCCTTTTGCTCACATGTTCTTAATTAAGCTGTA
CACTGTGGAATGTGTGTCAGTTAGGGTGTGGAAAGTCCCCAGGCTCCCCAGCAGGCAGAAGTATGCAAAG
CATGCATCTCAATTAGTCAGCAACCAGGTGTGGAAAGTCCCCAGGCTCCCCAGCAGGCAGAAGTATGCAA
AGCATGCATCTCAATTAGTCAGCAACCATAGTCCCGCCCCTAACTCCGCCCATCCCGCCCCTAACTCCGC
CCAGTTCCGCCCATTCTCCGCCCCATGACTGACTAATTTTTTTTATTTATGCAGAGGCCGAGGCCGCCTC
TGCCTCTGAGCTATTCCAGAAGTAGTGAGGAGGCTTTTTTGGAGGCCTAGGCTTTTGCAAAAAGCTCCCG
GGAGCTTGTATATCCATTTTCGGATCTGATCAGCACGTGTTGACAATTAATCATCGGCATAGTATATCGG
CATAGTATAATACGACTCACTATAGGAGGGCCACCATGATTGAACAAGATGGATTGCACGCAGGTTCTCC
GGCCGCTTGGGTGGAGAGGCTATTCGGCTATGACTGGGCACAACAGACAATCGGCTGCTCTGATGCCGCC
GTGTTCCGGCTGTCAGCGCAGGGGCGCCCGGTTCTTTTTGTCAAGACCGACCTGTCCGGTGCCCTGAATG
AACTGCAAGACGAGGCAGCGCGGCTATCGTGGCTGGCCACGACGGGCGTTCCTTGCGCAGCTGTGCTCGA
CGTTGTCACTGAAGCGGGAAGGGACTGGCTGCTATTGGGCGAAGTGCCGGGGCAGGATCTCCTGTCATCT
CACCTTGCTCCTGCCGAGAAAGTATCCATCATGGCTGATGCAATGCGGCGGCTGCATACGCTTGATCCGG
CTACCTGCCCATTCGACCACCAAGCGAAACATCGCATCGAGCGAGCACGTACTCGGATGGAAGCCGGTCT
TGTCGATCAGGATGATCTGGACGAAGAGCATCAGGGGCTCGCGCCAGCCGAACTGTTCGCCAGGCTCAAG
GCGAGCATGCCCGACGGCGAGGATCTCGTCGTGACACATGGCGATGCCTGCTTGCCGAATATCATGGTGG
AAAATGGCCGCTTTTCTGGATTCATCGACTGTGGCCGGCTGGGTGTGGCGGACCGCTATCAGGACATAGC
GTTGGCTACCCGTGATATTGCTGAAGAGCTTGGCGGCGAATGGGCTGACCGCTTCCTCGTGCTTTACGGT
ATCGCCGCTCCCGATTCGCAGCGCATCGCCTTCTATCGCCTTCTTGACGAGTTCTTCTGAGCGGGACTCT
GGGGTTCGAAATGACCGACCAAGCGAATTCGCTAGAGGGAGGCTAACTGAAACACGGAAGGAGACAATAC
CGGAAGGAACCCGCGCTATGACGGCAATAAAAAGACAGAATAAAACGCACGGTGTTGGGTCGTTTGTTCA
TAAACGCGGGGTTCGGTCCCAGGGCTGGCACTCTGTCGATACCCCACCGAGACCCCATTGGGGCCAATAC
GCCCGCGTTTCTTCCTTTTCCCCACCCCACCCCCCAAGTTCGGGTGAAGGCCCAGGGCTCGCAGCCAACG
TCGGGGCGGCAGGCCCTGCCATAG
Features (pLannotate 1.2.2; 16 found; start..end, strand, type, name):
      2..33      +  misc_feature   MCS (fragment): multiple cloning site
     40..106     +  CDS            small t antigen (fragment): SV40 (simian virus 40) small t antigen
    113..1291    +  promoter       EF-1α promoter: strong constitutive promoter for human elongation factor EF-1α
   1389..2753    +  CDS            L2: VL2_HPV11 - Experimental evidence at protein level: Swiss-Prot protein existence level 1. Minor protein of the capsid that localizes along the inner surface of the virion, within the central cavities beneath the L1 pentamers. Plays a role in capsid stabilization through interaction with the major capsid protein L1. Once the virion enters the host cell, L2 escorts the genomic DNA into the nucleus by promoting escape from the endosomal compartments and traffic through the host Golgi network. Mechanistically, the C-terminus of L2 possesses a cell-penetrating peptide that protudes from the host en
   2755..2774    +  misc_feature   MCS (fragment): pBluescript multiple cloning site
   2771..2791    +  misc_feature   MCS (fragment): pBluescript multiple cloning site
   2791..3379    +  misc_feature   WPRE: woodchuck hepatitis virus posttranscriptional regulatory element
   3401..3418    -  promoter       T3 promoter (fragment): promoter for bacteriophage T3 RNA polymerase
   3436..3557    -  polyA_signal   SV40 poly(A) signal: SV40 polyadenylation signal
   3580..3651    -  CDS            large T antigen (fragment): large T antigen from SV40 (simian virus 40)
   3745..4333    +  rep_origin     ori: high-copy-number ColE1/pMB1/pBR322/pUC origin of replication
   4422..4751    +  promoter       SV40 promoter: SV40 enhancer and early promoter
   4799..4846    +  promoter       EM7 promoter: synthetic bacterial promoter&nbsp
   4866..5660    +  CDS            NeoR/KanR: aminoglycoside phosphotransferase from Tn5; aph(3')-II (or nptII); confers resistance to neomycin, kanamycin, and G418 (Geneticin®)
   5762..5809    +  polyA_signal   HSV TK poly(A) signal: herpes simplex virus thymidine kinase polyadenylation signal (Cole and Stacy, 1985)
   5900..5916    -  polyA_signal   bGH poly(A) signal (fragment): bovine growth hormone polyadenylation signal
