[The description below was written by a language model from this plasmid's Addgene catalogue record and pLannotate feature annotations shown in this document.]
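Description:
p11L2w is a 5,974 bp mammalian expression plasmid built on a custom backbone and designed to produce the L2 minor capsid protein of human papillomavirus type 11. It is propagated in E. coli through a high-copy ColE1/pUC-type origin and selected with kanamycin. The resistance gene is the Tn5 aminoglycoside phosphotransferase (NeoR/KanR). It sits behind tandem SV40 early and EM7 promoters and is followed by an HSV TK polyadenylation signal. This arrangement allows expression in bacteria from EM7 and, in principle, G418 selection in mammalian cells from the SV40 promoter. The SV40 enhancer/early promoter region normally also contains the SV40 origin, which would support episomal amplification in cells expressing large T antigen, although the annotation does not list the origin as a separate feature.

The payload is a single transcription unit. The strong constitutive human EF-1α promoter drives the full-length HPV11 L2 open reading frame, and no epitope tags or reporters are annotated. The catalogue gives the species as human, but the coding sequence is viral. A WPRE follows the L2 gene and enhances transcript stability and expression. An SV40 poly(A) signal lies just beyond it, but it is annotated on the opposite strand. Short fragments of multiple cloning sites, SV40 small t and large T sequences, a T3 promoter and a bGH poly(A) signal appear to be leftovers from the vector's construction.

L2 lines the inner face of the capsid beneath the L1 pentamers and escorts the viral genome to the nucleus during entry. The associated publication concerns L2 subcellular localization. The plasmid would also suit supplying L2 in transfected cells, for example alongside an L1 construct for capsid or pseudovirion assembly, though the record does not state that purpose.
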