Addgene plasmid #37331: p11L2w
Depositing lab: John Schiller. Depositing organization: National Cancer Institute (NCI). Publication: Factors influencing subcellular localization of the human papillomavirus L2 minor structural protein. Kieback E, Muller M. Virology. 2006 Feb 5;345(1):199-208. Epub 2005 Oct 27. 10.1016/j.virol.2005.09.047 PubMed 16257028.
Backbone
  Vector backbone: custom
  Vector type: Mammalian Expression
Growth in bacteria
  Bacterial resistance: Kanamycin, 50 μg/mL
  Growth temperature: 37°C
  Growth strain: DH5alpha
  Copy number: Unknown
Gene/Insert
  Gene/Insert name: HPV11 L2 (alt name: p11∫w)
  Species: H. sapiens (human)
  Promoter: EF1a
  Cloning method: Unknown
  Sequencing primers: 5′ NA; 3′ NA
Resource information
  A portion of this plasmid was derived from a plasmid made by: HPV11 are originated from Dr. Martin Müller of German Cancer Research Center (DKFZ).
Terms and licenses: Academic/Nonprofit Terms; Industry Terms: Not Available to Industry
How to cite: p11L2w was a gift from John Schiller (Addgene plasmid # 37331 ; http://n2t.net/addgene:37331 ; RRID:Addgene_37331)
