>Addgene plasmid #37331 | p11L2w | addgene partial sequence | sequence record 66599 | EF1a_fwd
CTCTAGATGAAGCCCAGAGCCCGGCGGAGAAAGCGGGCCAGCGCCACCCAGCTGTACCAGACCTGCAAGG
CCACCGGCACCTGCCCCCCTGACGTGATCCCCAAGGTGGAGCACACCACCATCGCCGACCAGATCCTGAA
GTGGGGCAGCCTGGGCGTGTTCTTCGGCGGCCTGGGCATCGGCACCGGCGCCGGCAGCGGCGGCCGGGCC
GGCTACATCCCCCTGGGCAGCAGCCCTAAGCCCGCCATCACCGGGGGCCCTGCCGCCAGACCCCCCGTGC
TGGTGGAGCCTGTGGCCCCCAGCGACCCCAGCATCGTGAGTCTGATCGAGGAGAGCGCCATCATCAACGC
CGGCGCCCCTGAGGTGGTGCCTCCTACCCAGGGCGGCTTCACCATCACCAGCAGCGAGAGCACCACCCCT
GCCATCCTGGACGTGAGCGTGACCAACCACACCACCACCAGCGTGTTCCAGAACCCCCTGTTCACCGAGC
CTAGCGTGATCCAGCCCCAGCCTCCCGTGGAGGCCAGCGGCCACATCCTGATCAGCGCCCCTACCATCAC
CAGCCAGCACGTGGAGGACATCCCCCTGGACACCTTCGTGGTGAGCAGCAGCGACAGCGGCCCCACCAGC
AGCACCCCTCTGCCCCGGGCCTTCCCCAGACCTCGGGTGGGCCTGTACAGCAGAGCCCTGCAGCAGGTGC
AGGTGACCGACCCCGCCTTCCTGAGCACCCCCCAGCGGCTGGTGACCTACGACAACCCTGTGTACGAGGG
CGAGGACGTGAGCCTGCAGTTCACCCACGAGAGCATCCACAACGCCCCCGAC
